Addgene plasmid #58407: pCMV-HA-mIFITM3-K24,83,104A
Purpose: Expresses murine IFITM3-K24,83,104A with an N-terminal HA tag in mammalian cells
Depositing lab: Howard Hang & Jacob Yount. Depositing organization: Rockefeller University. Publication: S-palmitoylation and ubiquitination differentially regulate interferon-induced transmembrane protein 3 (IFITM3)-mediated resistance to influenza virus. Yount JS, Karssemeijer RA, Hang HC. J Biol Chem. 2012 Jun 1;287(23):19631-41. doi: 10.1074/jbc.M112.362095. Epub 2012 Apr 17. PubMed 22511783.
Backbone
  Vector backbone: pCMV-HA
  Backbone manufacturer: clontech
  Backbone size w/o insert (bp): 3800
  Total vector size (bp): 4211
  Vector type: Mammalian Expression
Growth in bacteria
  Bacterial resistance: Ampicillin, 100 μg/mL
  Growth temperature: 37°C
  Growth strain: DH5alpha
  Copy number: High Copy
Gene/Insert
  Gene/Insert name: IFITM3
  Species: M. musculus (mouse)
  Mutation: Lysines 24, 83, and 104 to Alanine
  Entrez Gene: Ifitm3 (a.k.a. 1110004C05Rik, Cd225, Cdw217, DSPA2b, Fgls, IP15, mil-1)
  Promoter: CMV IE
  Tag / fusion protein: HA (N terminal on backbone)
  Cloning method: Restriction Enzyme; 5′ cloning site EcoRI (not destroyed); 3′ cloning site SalI (not destroyed)
  Sequencing primers: 5′ GATCCGGTACTAGAGGAACTGAAAAAC
Terms and licenses: Academic/Nonprofit Terms; Industry Terms: Not Available to Industry
How to cite: pCMV-HA-mIFITM3-K24,83,104A was a gift from Howard Hang & Jacob Yount (Addgene plasmid # 58407 ; http://n2t.net/addgene:58407 ; RRID:Addgene_58407)
