[The description below was written by a language model from this plasmid's Addgene catalogue record.]
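Description:
pCMV-HA-mIFITM3-K24,83,104A is a mammalian expression plasmid built on the commercial pCMV-HA backbone, with a recorded total size of about 4.2 kb (a roughly 3.8 kb backbone plus a small insert). It is propagated in E. coli as a high-copy plasmid under ampicillin selection. The record lists no selectable marker for mammalian cells, so it appears to be meant for transient transfection rather than for selecting stable lines. No feature table is provided, so elements such as the bacterial origin or polyadenylation signal are not itemised here.

The payload is the mouse Ifitm3 coding sequence, which encodes interferon-induced transmembrane protein 3. It was cloned between EcoRI and SalI sites, both of which remain intact. Transcription is driven by the cytomegalovirus immediate-early promoter, a strong constitutive promoter in most mammalian cell types. The backbone supplies an N-terminal HA epitope tag fused in frame, which allows detection or immunoprecipitation of the protein with anti-HA antibodies. The insert carries three point mutations that change lysines 24, 83 and 104 to alanine.

Lysine side chains are the usual acceptors for ubiquitin, and the associated study examined how S-palmitoylation and ubiquitination differentially regulate IFITM3-mediated resistance to influenza virus. This triple lysine-to-alanine variant therefore most likely serves as a mutant lacking candidate ubiquitination sites. It would typically be compared with wild-type or other mutant HA-tagged IFITM3 constructs to assess how these residues affect the protein's modification, behaviour and antiviral activity in transfected cells.
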