>Addgene plasmid #58407 | pCMV-HA-mIFITM3-K24,83,104A | addgene partial sequence | sequence record 95963 | pcDL-F 5'-GTTGCCTTTACTTCTAGGCCT-3'
CGCGGGCCCACCATGTACCCATACGATGTTCCAGATTACGCTCTTATGGCCATGGAGGCCCGAATTCCCA
TGAACCACACTTCTCAAGCCTTCATCACCGCTGCCAGTGGAGGACAGCCCCCAAACTACGAAAGAATCGC
GGAAGAATATGAGGTGGCTGAGATGGGGGCACCGCACGGATCGGCTTCTGTCAGAACTACTGTGATCAAC
ATGCCCAGAGAGGTGTCGGTGCCTGACCATGTGGTCTGGTCCCTGTTCAATACACTCTTCATGAACTTCT
GCTGCCTGGGCTTCATAGCCTATGCCTACTCCGTGGCGTCTAGGGATCGGAAGATGGTGGGTGATGTGAC
TGGAGCCCAGGCCTACGCCTCCACTGCTGCGTGCCTGAACATCAGCACCTTGGTCCTCAGCATCCTGATG
GTTGTTATCACCATTGTTAGTGTCATCATCATTGTTCTTAACGCTCAAAACCTTCACACTTAAGTCGACC
GAGATCTCTCGAGGTACCGCGGCCGCGGGGATCCAGACATGATAAGATACATTGATGAGTTTGGACAAAC
CACAACTAGAATGCAGTGAAAAAAATGCTTTATTTGTGAAATTTGTGATGCTATTGCTTTATTTGTAACC
ATTATAAGCTGCAATAAACAAGTTAACAACAACAATTGCATTCATTTTATGTTTCAGGTTCAGGGGGAGG
TGTGGGAGGTTTTTTCGGATCCTCTAGAGTCGATCTGCAGGCATGCTAGCTTGGCGTAATCATGGTCATA
GCTGTTTCCTGTGTGAAATTGTTATCCGCTCACAATTCCACACAACATACGAGCCGGAAGCATAAAGTGT
AAAGCCTGGGGTGCCTAATGAGTGAGCTAACTCACATTAATTGCGTTGCGCTCACTGCCCGCTTTCCAGT
CGG
