>Addgene plasmid #58407 | pCMV-HA-mIFITM3-K24,83,104A | addgene partial sequence | sequence record 95965 | EBV-rev 5'-GTGGTTTGTCCAAACTCATC-3'
TGTCTGGATCCCCGCGGCCGCGGTACCTCGAGAGATCTCGGTCGACTTAAGTGTGAAGGTTTTGAGCGTT
AAGAACAATGATGATGACACTAACAATGGTGATAACAACCATCAGGATGCTGAGGACCAAGGTGCTGATG
TTCAGGCACGCAGCAGTGGAGGCGTAGGCCTGGGCTCCAGTCACATCACCCACCATCTTCCGATCCCTAG
ACGCCACGGAGTAGGCATAGGCTATGAAGCCCAGGCAGCAGAAGTTCATGAAGAGTGTATTGAACAGGGA
CCAGACCACATGGTCAGGCACCGACACCTCTCTGGGCATGTTGATCACAGTAGTTCTGACAGAAGCCGAT
CCGTGCGGTGCCCCCATCTCAGCCACCTCATATTCTTCCGCGATTCTTTCGTAGTTTGGGGGCTGTCCTC
CACTGGCAGCGGTGATGAAGGCTTGAGAAGTGTGGTTCATGGGAATTCGGGCCTCCATGGCCATAAGAGC
GTAATCTGGAACATCGTATGGGTACATGGTGGGCCCGCGGGTACAATTCCGCAGCTTTTAGAGCAGAAGT
AACACTTCCGTACAGGCCTAGAAGTAAAGGCAACATCCACTGAGGAGCAGTTCTTTGATTTGCACCACCA
CCGGATCCGGGACCTGAAATAAAAGACAAAAAGACTAAACTTACCAGTTAACTTTCTGGTTTTTCAGTTC
CTCTAGTACCGGATCCTCTAGAGTCCGGAGGCTGGATCGGTCCCGGTGTCTTCTATGGAGGTCAAAACAG
CGTGGATGGCGTCTCCAGGCGATCTGACGGTTCACTAAACGAGCTCTGCTTATATAGACCTCCCACCGTA
CACGCCTACCGCCCATTTGCGTCAATGGGGCGGAGTTGTTACGACATTTTGGAAAGTCCCGTTGATTTTG
GTGCCAAAACAAACTCCCATTGACGTCAATGGGGTGGAGACTTGGAAATCCCCGTGAGTCAAACCGCTAT
CCACGCCCATTGATGTACTGCCAAAACCGC
